>Addgene plasmid #187389 | pBAD_mCherry_GFP_++ | addgene full sequence | sequence record 371118 | Addgene NGS Result
ATCGATGCATAATGTGCCTGTCAAATGGACGAAGCAGGGATTCTGCAAACCCTATGCTACTCCGTCAAGC
CGTCAATTGTCTGATTCGTTACCAATTATGACAACTTGACGGCTACATCATTCACTTTTTCTTCACAACC
GGCACGGAACTCGCTCGGGCTGGCCCCGGTGCATTTTTTAAATACCCGCGAGAAATAGAGTTGATCGTCA
AAACCAACATTGCGACCGACGGTGGCGATAGGCATCCGGGTGGTGCTCAAAAGCAGCTTCGCCTGGCTGA
TACGTTGGTCCTCGCGCCAGCTTAAGACGCTAATCCCTAACTGCTGGCGGAAAAGATGTGACAGACGCGA
CGGCGACAAGCAAACATGCTGTGCGACGCTGGCGATATCAAAATTGCTGTCTGCCAGGTGATCGCTGATG
TACTGACAAGCCTCGCGTACCCGATTATCCATCGGTGGATGGAGCGACTCGTTAATCGCTTCCATGCGCC
GCAGTAACAATTGCTCAAGCAGATTTATCGCCAGCAGCTCCGAATAGCGCCCTTCCCCTTGCCCGGCGTT
AATGATTTGCCCAAACAGGTCGCTGAAATGCGGCTGGTGCGCTTCATCCGGGCGAAAGAACCCCGTATTG
GCAAATATTGACGGCCAGTTAAGCCATTCATGCCAGTAGGCGCGCGGACGAAAGTAAACCCACTGGTGAT
ACCATTCGCGAGCCTCCGGATGACGACCGTAGTGATGAATCTCTCCTGGCGGGAACAGCAAAATATCACC
CGGTCGGCAAACAAATTCTCGTCCCTGATTTTTCACCACCCCCTGACCGCGAATGGTGAGATTGAGAATA
TAACCTTTCATTCCCAGCGGTCGGTCGATAAAAAAATCGAGATAACCGTTGGCCTCAATCGGCGTTAAAC
CCGCCACCAGATGGGCATTAAACGAGTATCCCGGCAGCAGGGGATCATTTTGCGCTTCAGCCATACTTTT
CATACTCCCGCCATTCAGAGAAGAAACCAATTGTCCATATTGCATCAGACATTGCCGTCACTGCGTCTTT
TACTGGCTCTTCTCGCTAACCAAACCGGTAACCCCGCTTATTAAAAGCATTCTGTAACAAAGCGGGACCA
AAGCCATGACAAAAACGCGTAACAAAAGTGTCTATAATCACGGCAGAAAAGTCCACATTGATTATTTGCA
CGGCGTCACACTTTGCTATGCCATAGCATTTTTATCCATAAGATTAGCGGATCCTACCTGACGCTTTTTA
TCGCAACTCTCTACTGTTTCTCCATACCCGTTTTTTTGGGCTAGCAGGAGGTAAGGAGGTTATAAAAAAT
GAGTAAAGGAGAAGAACTTTTCACTGGAGTTGTCCCAATTCTTGTTGAATTAGATGGTGATGTTAATGGG
CACAAATTTTCTGTCAGTGGAGAGGGTGAAGGTGATGCAACATACGGAAAACTTACCCTTAAATTTATTT
GCACTACTGGAAAACTACCTGTTCCATGGCCAACACTTGTCACTACTTTCGGTTATGGTGTTCAATGCTT
TGCGAGATACCCAGATCATATGAAACAGCATGACTTTTTCAAGAGTGCCATGCCCGAAGGTTATGTACAG
GAAAGAACTATATTTTTCAAAGATGACGGGAACTACAAGACACGTGCTGAAGTCAAGTTTGAAGGTGATA
CCCTTGTTAATAGAATCGAGTTAAAAGGTATTGATTTTAAAGAAGATGGAAACATTCTTGGACACAAATT
GGAATACAACTATAACTCACACAATGTATACATCATGGCAGACAAACAAAAGAATGGAATCAAAGTTAAC
TTCAAAATTAGACACAACATTGAAGATGGAAGCGTTCAACTAGCAGACCATTATCAACAAAATACTCCAA
TTGGCGATGGCCCTGTCCTTTTACCAGACAACCATTACCTGTCCACACAATCTGCCCTTTCGAAAGATCC
CAACGAAAAGAGAGACCACATGGTCCTTCTTGAGTTTGTAACAGCTGCTGGGATTACACATGGCATGGAT
GAACTATACAAATAAAGGCGGACATAAAAAAAAAAAAAAAAAAAAAAAAAAAAAAAATGTCCAGACCTGC
AGGCATGCAAGCTTTAATGCGGTAGTTTATCACTAGAGTCGACCTGCAGGCATGCAAGCTTGGCTGTTTT
GGCGGATGAGAGAAGATTTTCAGCCTGATACAGATTAAATCAGAACGCAGAAGCGGTCTGATAAAACAGA
ATTTGCCTGGCGGCAGTAGCGCGGTGGTCCCACCTGACCCCATGCCGAACTCAGAAGTGAAACGCCGTAG
CGCCGATGGTAGTGTGGGGTCTCCCCATGCGAGAGTAGGGAACTGCCAGGCATCAAATAAAACGAAAGGC
TCAGTCGAAAGACTGGGCCTTTCGTTTTATCTGTTGTTTGTCGGTGAACGCTCTCCTGAGTAGGACAAAT
CCGCCGGGAGCGGATTTGAACGTTGCGAAGCAACGGCCCGGAGGGTGGCGGGCAGGACGCCCGCCATAAA
CTGCCAGGCATCAAATTAAGCAGAAGGCCATCCTGACGGATGGCCTTTTTGCGTTTCTACAAACTCTTTT
GTTTATTTTTCTAAATACATTCAAATATGTATCCGCTCATGAGACAATAACCCTGATAAATGCTTCAATA
ATATTGAAAAAGGAAGAGTATGAGTATTCAACATTTCCGTGTCGCCCTTATTCCCTTTTTTGCGGCATTT
TGCCTTCCTGTTTTTGCTCACCCAGAAACGCTGGTGAAAGTAAAAGATGCTGAAGATCAGTTGGGTGCAC
GAGTGGGTTACATCGAACTGGATCTCAACAGCGGTAAGATCCTTGAGAGTTTTCGCCCCGAAGAACGTTT
TCCAATGATGAGCACTTTTAAAGTTCTGCTATGTGGCGCGGTATTATCCCGTGTTGACGCCGGGCAAGAG
CAACTCGGTCGCCGCATACACTATTCTCAGAATGACTTGGTTGAGTACTCACCAGTCACAGAAAAGCATC
TTACGGATGGCATGACAGTAAGAGAATTATGCAGTGCTGCCATAACCATGAGTGATAACACTGCGGCCAA
CTTACTTCTGACAACGATCGGAGGACCGAAGGAGCTAACCGCTTTTTTGCACAACATGGGGGATCATGTA
ACTCGCCTTGATCGTTGGGAACCGGAGCTGAATGAAGCCATACCAAACGACGAGCGTGACACCACGATGC
CTGTAGCAATGGCAACAACGTTGCGCAAACTATTAACTGGCGAACTACTTACTCTAGCTTCCCGGCAACA
ATTAATAGACTGGATGGAGGCGGATAAAGTTGCAGGACCACTTCTGCGCTCGGCCCTTCCGGCTGGCTGG
TTTATTGCTGATAAATCTGGAGCCGGTGAGCGTGGGTCTCGCGGTATCATTGCAGCACTGGGGCCAGATG
GTAAGCCCTCCCGTATCGTAGTTATCTACACGACGGGGAGTCAGGCAACTATGGATGAACGAAATAGACA
GATCGCTGAGATAGGTGCCTCACTGATTAAGCATTGGTAACTGTCAGACCAAGTTTACTCATATATACTT
TAGATTGATT
[125 nt withheld, positions 3581-3705]
C
[141 nt withheld, positions 3707-3847]
CCTTTGACGTTGGAGTCCACGTTCTTT
[37 nt withheld, positions 3875-3911]
ACCCTATCTCGGGCTATTCTTTTGATTTATAAGGGATTTTGCCGATTTCGGCCTATTGGTTAAAAAATGA
GCTGATTTAACAAAAATTTAACGCGAATTTTAACAAAATATTAACGTTTACAATTTAAAAGGATCTAGGT
GAAGATCCTTTTTGATAATCTCATGACCAAAATCCCTTAACGTGAGTTTTCGTTCCACTGAGCGTCAGAC
CCCGTAGAAAAGATCAAAGGATCTTCTTGAGATCCTTTTTTTCTGCGCGTAATCTGCTGCTTGCAAACAA
AAAAACCACCGCTACCAGCGGTGGTTTGTTTGCCGGATCAAGAGCTACCAACTCTTTTTCCGAAGGTAAC
TGGCTTCAGCAGAGCGCAGATACCAAATACTGTCCTTCTAGTGTAGCCGTAGTTAGGCCACCACTTCAAG
AACTCTGTAGCACCGCCTACATACCTCGCTCTGCTAATCCTGTTACCAGTGGCTGCTGCCAGTGGCGATA
AGTCGTGTCTTACCGGGTTGGACTCAAGACGATAGTTACCGGATAAGGCGCAGCGGTCGGGCTGAACGGG
GGGTTCGTGCACACAGCCCAGCTTGGAGCGAACGACCTACACCGAACTGAGATACCTACAGCGTGAGCTA
TGAGAAAGCGCCACGCTTCCCGAAGGGAGAAAGGCGGACAGGTATCCGGTAAGCGGCAGGGTCGGAACAG
GAGAGCGCACGAGGGAGCTTCCAGGGGGAAACGCCTGGTATCTTTATAGTCCTGTCGGGTTTCGCCACCT
CTGACTTGAGCGTCGATTTTTGTGATGCTCGTCAGGGGGGCGGAGCCTATGGAAAAACGCCAGCAACGCG
GCCTTTTTACGGTTCCTGGCCTTTTGCTGGCCTTTTGCTCACATGTTCTTTCCTGCGTTATCCCCTGATT
CTGTGGATAACCGTATTACCGCCTTTGAGTGAGCTGATACCGCTCGCCGCAGCCGAACGACCGAGCGCAG
CGAGTCAGTGAGCGAGGAAGCGGAAGAGCGCCTGATGCGGTATTTTCTCCTTACGCATCTGTGCGGTATT
TCACACCGCATAGGGTCATGGCTGCGCCCCGACACCCGCCAACACCCGCTGACGCGCCCTGACGGGCTTG
TCTGCTCCCGGCATCCGCTTACAGACAAGCTGTGACCGTCTCCGGGAGCTGCATGTGTCAGAGGTTTTCA
CCGTCATCACCGAAACGCGCGAGGCAGAAGGAGATGGCGCCCAACAGTCCCCCGGCCACGGGGCCTGCCA
CCATACCCACGCCGAAACAAGCAAGAAACCAATTGTCCATATTGCATCAGACATTGCCGTCACTGCGTCT
TTTACTGGCTCTTCTCGCTAACCAAACCGGTAACCCCGCTTATTAAAAGCATTCTGTAACAAAGCGGGAC
CAAAGCCATGACAAAAACGCGTAACAAAAGTGTCTATAATCACGGCAGAAAAGTCCACATTGATTATTTG
CACGGCGTCACACTTTGCTATGCCATAGCATTTTTATCCATAAGATTAGCGGATCCTACCTGACGCTTTT
TATCGCAACTCTCTACTGTTTCTCCATACCCGTCTTTTTGGGCTAGCAGGAGGTAAGGAGGTTATAAAAA
ATGGTGAGCAAGGGCGAGGAGGATAACATGGCCATCATCAAGGAGTTCATGCGCTTCAAGGTGCACATGG
AGGGCTCCGTGAACGGCCACGAGTTCGAGATCGAGGGCGAGGGCGAGGGCCGCCCCTACGAGGGCACCCA
GACCGCCAAGCTGAAGGTGACCAAGGGTGGCCCCCTGCCCTTCGCCTGGGACATCCTGTCCCCTCAGTTC
ATGTACGGCTCCAAGGCCTACGTGAAGCACCCCGCCGACATCCCCGACTACATGAAGCTGTCCTTCCCCG
AGGGCTTCAAGTGGGAGCGCGTGATGAACTTCGAGGACGGCGGCGTGGTGACCGTGACCCAGGACTCCTC
CCTGCAGGACGGCGAGTTCATCTACAAGGTGAAGCTGCGCGGCACCAACTTCCCCTCCGACGGCCCCGTA
ATGCAGAAGAAGACCATGGGCTGGGAGGCCTCCTCCGAGCGGATGTACCCCGAGGACGGCGCCCTGAAGG
GCGAGATCAAGCAGAGGCTGAAGCTGAAGGACGGCGGCCACTACGACGCTGAGGTCAAGACCACCTACAA
GGCCAAGAAGCCCGTGCAGCTGCCCGGCGCCTACAACGTCAACATCAAGTTGGACATCACCTCCCACAAC
GAGGACTACACCATCGTGGAACAGTACGAACGCGCCGAGGGCCGCCACTCCACCGGCGGCATGGACGAGC
TGTACAAGTAATAGAGTCGACCTGCAGGCATGCAAGCTTGGCTGTTTTGGCGGATGAGAGAAGATTTTCA
GCCTGATACAGATTAAATCAGAACGCAGAAGCGGTCTGATAAAACAGAATTTGCCTGGCGGCAGTAGCGC
GGTGGTCCCCCCTGACCCCATGCCGAACTCAGAAGTGAAACGCCGTAGCGCCGATGGTAGTGTGGGGTCT
CCCCATGCGAGAGTAGGGAACTGCCAGGCATCAAATAAAACGAAAGGCTCAGTCGAAAGACTGGGCCTTT
CGTTTTATCTGTTGTTTGTCGGTGAACGCTCTCCTGAGTAGGACAAATCCGCCGGGAGCGGATTTGAACG
TTGCGAAGCAACGGCCCGGAGGGTGGCGGGCAGGACGCCCGCCATAAACTGCCAGGCATCAAATTAAGCA
GAAGGCCATCCTGACGGATGGCCTTTTTGCGTTTCTACAAACTCTGCTCATGAGCCCGAAGTGGCGAGCC
CGATCTTCCCCATCGGTGATGTCGGCGATATAGGCGCCAGCAACCGCACCTGTGGCGCCGGTGATGCCGG
CCACGATGCGTCCGGCGTAGAGGATCTGCTCATGTTTGACAGCTTATC
Features (pLannotate 1.2.2; 23 found; start..end, strand, type, name):
     96..974     -  CDS            araC: L-arabinose regulatory protein; araC
   1001..1285    +  promoter       araBAD promoter: araBAD; promoter of the L-arabinose operon of E. coli; the araC regulatory gene is transcribed in the opposite direction (Guzman et al., 1995)
   1329..2042    +  CDS            GFPmut3: GFPmut3 is a basic (constitutively fluorescent) green fluorescent protein published in 1996, derived from Aequorea victoria. It is reported to be a very rapidly-maturing weak dimer.
   2094..2114    +  misc_feature   MCS (fragment): pUC18/19 multiple cloning site
   2133..2161    +  misc_feature   MCS (fragment): pUC18/19 multiple cloning site
   2245..2360    +  ncRNA          5S rRNA: Accession: RF00001 - 5S ribosomal RNA
   2364..2450    +  terminator     rrnB T1 terminator: Escherichia coli rrnB; transcription terminator T1 from the E. coli rrnB gene
   2542..2569    +  terminator     rrnB T2 terminator: transcription terminator T2 from the E. coli rrnB gene
   2588..2679    +  promoter       AmpR promoter: bla
   2680..3540    +  CDS            AmpR: β-lactamase; bla; confers resistance to ampicillin, carbenicillin, and related antibiotics
   3582..3962    +  rep_origin     M13 ori (sequence partly withheld): M13 bacteriophage origin of replication; arrow indicates direction of (+) strand synthesis
   4148..4736    +  rep_origin     ori: high-copy-number ColE1/pMB1/pBR322/pUC origin of replication
   4922..4973    -  misc_feature   bom (fragment): basis of mobility region from pBR322
   5089..5128    -  CDS            rop (fragment): Rop protein, which maintains plasmids at low copy number; rop
   5129..5193    -  CDS            TcR (fragment): tetracycline efflux protein; tet; confers resistance to tetracycline
   5194..5478    +  promoter       araBAD promoter: araBAD; promoter of the L-arabinose operon of E. coli; the araC regulatory gene is transcribed in the opposite direction (Guzman et al., 1995)
   5522..6231    +  CDS            mCherry (fragment): monomeric derivative of DsRed fluorescent protein (Shaner et al., 2004) mammalian codon-optimized
   6233..6260    +  misc_feature   MCS (fragment): pUC18/19 multiple cloning site
   6344..6459    +  ncRNA          5S rRNA: Accession: RF00001 - 5S ribosomal RNA
   6463..6549    +  terminator     rrnB T1 terminator: Escherichia coli rrnB; transcription terminator T1 from the E. coli rrnB gene
   6641..6668    +  terminator     rrnB T2 terminator: transcription terminator T2 from the E. coli rrnB gene
   6687..6807    -  CDS            TcR (fragment): tetracycline efflux protein; tet; confers resistance to tetracycline
   6817..6       +  promoter       tet promoter (fragment) (across the origin): E. coli promoter for tetracycline efflux protein gene
