[The description below was written by a language model from this plasmid's Addgene catalogue record and pLannotate feature annotations shown in this document.]
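Description:
pBAD_mCherry_GFP_++ is a 6.8 kb bacterial expression plasmid built on a pBAD backbone for arabinose-inducible production of two fluorescent proteins in E. coli and related hosts. It replicates from a high-copy ColE1/pMB1-type origin and is selected with ampicillin through a β-lactamase gene driven by its native promoter. An M13 phage origin is also present, which in principle allows single-stranded DNA production with helper phage. Short remnants of bom, rop, the tetracycline resistance gene and its promoter are annotated as fragments. They appear to be non-functional leftovers of the pBR322-derived ancestry.

The payload consists of two separate, similarly organised expression cassettes in the same orientation. In the first, an araBAD promoter drives GFPmut3, a rapidly maturing green variant of Aequorea victoria GFP. In the second, a duplicate araBAD promoter drives mCherry, a monomeric red derivative of DsRed; the annotation flags this as a fragment, although it spans nearly the full coding length. Each reporter is followed by a short piece of polylinker, a 5S rRNA segment and the rrnB T1 and T2 terminators, so the two genes are transcribed as independent units rather than as an operon. A single copy of araC, encoded divergently upstream of the GFP cassette, supplies the regulator that represses both promoters without L-arabinose and activates them when it is added.

The design gives coordinated, titratable induction of green and red fluorescence from one plasmid, as suits dual-colour labelling or comparison of two reporters under identical control. The record does not explain the meaning of the "++" suffix or state a more specific application. The inserts are listed as synthetic and were assembled by Gibson cloning.
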