Addgene plasmid #187389: pBAD_mCherry_GFP_++
Purpose: arabinose-inducible expression of GFP and mCherry
Depositing lab: Roi Avraham. Depositing organization: Weizmann Institute of Science.
Backbone
  Vector backbone: pBAD
  Vector type: Bacterial Expression
Growth in bacteria
  Bacterial resistance: Ampicillin, 100 μg/mL
  Growth temperature: 37°C
  Growth strain: DH5alpha
  Copy number: High Copy
Gene/Insert
  Gene/Insert name: GFP, mCherry
  Species: Synthetic
  Cloning method: Gibson Cloning
Terms and licenses: Academic/Nonprofit Terms; Industry Terms: Not Available to Industry
How to cite: pBAD_mCherry_GFP_++ was a gift from Roi Avraham (Addgene plasmid # 187389 ; http://n2t.net/addgene:187389 ; RRID:Addgene_187389)
